Addgene plasmid #48510: pFUSB4_GATG
Depositing lab: Stephen Ekker. Depositing organization: Mayo Foundation for Medical Education and Research. Publication: High Efficiency In Vivo Genome Engineering with a Simplified 15-RVD GoldyTALEN Design. Ma AC, Lee HB, Clark KJ, Ekker SC. PLoS One. 2013 May 29;8(5):e65259. doi: 10.1371/journal.pone.0065259. Print 2013. PubMed 23734242.
Backbone
  Vector backbone: pFUS_B4
  Vector type: Mammalian Expression, TALEN
Growth in bacteria
  Bacterial resistance: Spectinomycin, 50 μg/mL
  Growth temperature: 37°C
  Growth strain: Top10
  Copy number: Unknown
Gene/Insert
  Gene/Insert name: RVD sequence: NN NI NG NN
  Species: Synthetic
  Cloning method: Unknown
  Sequencing primers: 5′ ttgatgcctggcagttccct; 3′ cgaaccgaacaggcttatgt
Terms and licenses: Academic/Nonprofit Terms; Industry Terms: Not Available to Industry
Depositor comments: Plasmid was created using Golden Gate cloning.
How to cite: pFUSB4_GATG was a gift from Stephen Ekker (Addgene plasmid # 48510 ; http://n2t.net/addgene:48510 ; RRID:Addgene_48510)
