[The description below was written by a language model from this plasmid's Addgene catalogue record and pLannotate feature annotations shown in this document.]
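Description:
pFUSB4_GATG is a small (about 2.9 kb) intermediate array plasmid for modular TALEN construction, built in the pFUS_B4 backbone by Golden Gate cloning. Its insert is a synthetic, pre-assembled block of four TAL effector repeats carrying the repeat-variable diresidues NN, NI, NG and NN. Under the standard RVD code these recognise G, A, T and G respectively, which is what the plasmid name refers to. Although the catalogue lists the vector type as mammalian expression/TALEN, the annotated features include no eukaryotic promoter or polyadenylation signal. The plasmid therefore looks like a bacterial cloning intermediate that supplies a repeat module, not a construct that expresses a nuclease itself.

Propagation in E. coli relies on a high-copy ColE1/pUC-type origin, and selection uses the aadA aminoglycoside adenylyltransferase gene (SmR), which confers spectinomycin and streptomycin resistance. The fragments of a class 1 integron Pc promoter and of a gentamicin acetyltransferase gene just upstream are probably remnants of the integron cassette the marker came from. Short lacZα and lacI fragments and the rrnB T1 and T2 terminators are also annotated. The lacZα remnant is consistent with replacement of a blue/white screening cassette when the repeats were inserted. The automated annotation does not label the TAL repeat array, which presumably lies in the unannotated region between the lacZα fragment and the resistance cassette.

The associated work describes a simplified 15-RVD GoldyTALEN design for in vivo genome engineering. In that context, pre-made four-repeat plasmids like this one would serve as library parts that are combined with other array modules in a second Golden Gate step to build full TALEN DNA-binding domains in a final expression backbone.
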