Features (pLannotate 1.2.2; 8 found; start..end, strand, type, name):
      3..39      -  CDS            lacZα (fragment): LacZα fragment of β-galactosidase; lacZ fragment
    596..619     +  promoter       Pc promoter (fragment): intI1 (promoter lies within the coding sequence); class 1 integron promoter
    795..851     +  CDS            GmR (fragment): gentamycin acetyltransferase; aacC1; confers resistance to gentamycin
    858..1649    +  CDS            SmR: aminoglycoside adenylyltransferase (Murphy, 1985); aadA; confers resistance to spectinomycin and streptomycin
   1742..2330    +  rep_origin     ori: high-copy-number ColE1/pMB1/pBR322/pUC origin of replication
   2513..2605    +  CDS            lacI (fragment): lac repressor; lacI; The lac repressor binds to the lac operator to inhibit transcription in E. coli. This inhibition can be relieved by adding lactose or isopropyl-β-D-thiogalactopyranoside (IPTG).
   2660..2687    -  terminator     rrnB T2 terminator: transcription terminator T2 from the E. coli rrnB gene
   2819..2862    +  terminator     rrnB T1 terminator: Escherichia coli rrnB; transcription terminator T1 from the E. coli rrnB gene
>Addgene plasmid #48510 | pFUSB4_GATG | depositor full sequence | sequence record 70210 | Full Sequence
ATGTTTTCCCAGTCACGACGTTGTAAAACGACGGCCAGTCTTAAGCGTCTCATGGCCTGACCCCGGACCA
AGTGGTGGCCTATCGCCAGCAACAATGGCGGCAAGCAAGCGCTCGAAACGGTGCAGCGGCTGTTGCCGGT
GCTGTGCCAGGACCATGGCCTGACCCCGGACCAAGTGGTGGCTATCGCCAGCAACATTGGCGGCAAGCAA
GCGCTCGAAACGGTGCAGCGGCTGTTGCCGGTGCTGTGCCAGGACCATGGCCTGACCCCGGACCAAGTGG
TGGCTATCGCCAGCAACGGTGGCGGCAAGCAAGCGCTCGAAACGGTGCAGCGGCTGTTGCCGGTGCTGTG
CCAGGACCATGGCCTGACCCCGGACCAAGTGGTGGCTATCGCCAGCAACAATGGCGGCAAGCAAGCGCTC
GAAACGGTGCAGCGGCTGTTGCCGGTGCTGTGCCAGGACCATGGCCTGACCCCGGACCAAGTGGTGGCTA
TCGAGACGTCTAGACCAGCCAGGACAGAAATGCCTCGACTTCGCTGCTACCCAAGGTTGCCGGGTGACGC
ACACCGTGGAAACGGATGAAGGCACGAACCCAGTGGACATAAGCCTGTTCGGTTCGTAAGCTGTAATGCA
AGTAGCGTATGCGCTCACGCAACTGGTCCAGAACCTTGACCGAACGCAGCGGTGGTAACGGCGCAGTGGC
GGTTTTCATGGCTTGTTATGACTGTTTTTTTGGGGTACAGTCTATGCCTCGGGCATCCAAGCAGCAAGCG
CGTTACGCCGTGGGTCGATGTTTGATGTTATGGAGCAGCAACGATGTTACGCAGCAGGGCAGTCGCCCTA
AAACAAAGTTAAACATTATGAGGGAAGCGGTGATCGCCGAAGTATCGACTCAACTATCAGAGGTAGTTGG
CGTCATCGAGCGCCATCTCGAACCGACGTTGCTGGCCGTACATTTGTACGGCTCCGCAGTGGATGGCGGC
CTGAAGCCACACAGTGATATTGATTTGCTGGTTACGGTGACCGTAAGGCTTGATGAAACAACGCGGCGAG
CTTTGATCAACGACCTTTTGGAAACTTCGGCTTCCCCTGGAGAGAGCGAGATTCTCCGCGCTGTAGAAGT
CACCATTGTTGTGCACGACGACATCATTCCGTGGCGTTATCCAGCTAAGCGCGAACTGCAATTTGGAGAA
TGGCAGCGCAATGACATTCTTGCAGGTATCTTCGAGCCAGCCACGATCGACATTGATCTGGCTATCTTGC
TGACAAAAGCAAGAGAACATAGCGTTGCCTTGGTAGGTCCAGCGGCGGAGGAACTCTTTGATCCGGTTCC
TGAACAGGATCTATTTGAGGCGCTAAATGAAACCTTAACGCTATGGAACTCGCCGCCCGACTGGGCTGGC
GATGAGCGAAATGTAGTGCTTACGTTGTCCCGCATTTGGTACAGCGCAGTAACCGGCAAAATCGCGCCGA
AGGATGTCGCTGCCGACTGGGCAATGGAGCGCCTGCCGGCCCAGTATCAGCCCGTCATACTTGAAGCTAG
ACAGGCTTATCTTGGACAAGAAGAAGATCGCTTGGCCTCGCGCGCAGATCAGTTGGAAGAATTTGTCCAC
TACGTGAAAGGCGAGATCACCAAGGTAGTCGGCAAATAACCCTCGAGCCACCCATGACCAAAATCCCTTA
ACGTGAGTTACGCGTCGTTCCACTGAGCGTCAGACCCCGTAGAAAAGATCAAAGGATCTTCTTGAGATCC
TTTTTTTCTGCGCGTAATCTGCTGCTTGCAAACAAAAAAACCACCGCTACCAGCGGTGGTTTGTTTGCCG
GATCAAGAGCTACCAACTCTTTTTCCGAAGGTAACTGGCTTCAGCAGAGCGCAGATACCAAATACTGTCC
TTCTAGTGTAGCCGTAGTTAGGCCACCACTTCAAGAACTCTGTAGCACCGCCTACATACCTCGCTCTGCT
AATCCTGTTACCAGTGGCTGCTGCCAGTGGCGATAAGTCGTGTCTTACCGGGTTGGACTCAAGACGATAG
TTACCGGATAAGGCGCAGCGGTCGGGCTGAACGGGGGGTTCGTGCACACAGCCCAGCTTGGAGCGAACGA
CCTACACCGAACTGAGATACCTACAGCGTGAGCATTGAGAAAGCGCCACGCTTCCCGAAGGGAGAAAGGC
GGACAGGTATCCGGTAAGCGGCAGGGTCGGAACAGGAGAGCGCACGAGGGAGCTTCCAGGGGGAAACGCC
TGGTATCTTTATAGTCCTGTCGGGTTTCGCCACCTCTGACTTGAGCGTCGATTTTTGTGATGCTCGTCAG
GGGGGCGGAGCCTATGGAAAAACGCCAGCAACGCGGCCTTTTTACGGTTCCTGGCCTTTTGCTGGCCTTT
TGCTCACATGTTCTTTCCTGCGTTATCCCCTGATTCTGTGGATAACCGTATTACCGCCTTTGAGTGAGCT
GATACCGCTCGCCGCAGCCGAACGACCGAGCGCAGCGAGTCAGTGAGCGAGGAAGCGGAAGAGCGCCCAA
TACGCAAACCGCCTCTCCCCGCGCGTTGGCCGATTCATTAATGCAGCTGGCACGACAGGTTTCCCGACTG
GAAAGCGGGCAGTGAGCGCAACGCAATTAATACGCGTACCGCTAGCCAGGAAGAGTTTGTAGAAACGCAA
AAAGGCCATCCGTCAGGATGGCCTTCTGCTTAGTTTGATGCCTGGCAGTTTATGGCGGGCGTCCTGCCCG
CCACCCTCCGGGCCGTTGCTTCACAACGTTCAAATCCGCTCCCGGCGGATTTGTCCTACTCAGGAGAGCG
TTCACCGACAAACAACAGATAAAACGAAAGGCCCAGTCTTCCGACTGAGCCTTTCGTTTTATTTGATGCC
TGGCAGTTCCCTACTCTCGCGTTAACGCTAGCATGG
