>Addgene plasmid #48510 | pFUSB4_GATG | addgene partial sequence | sequence record 70955 | pCR8_F1 5'-ttgatgcctggcagttccct-3'
TTTCCCAGTCACGACGTTGTAAAACGACGGCCAGTCTTAAGCGTCTCATGGCCTGACCCCGGACCAAGTG
GTGGCTATCGCCAGCAACAATGGCGGCAAGCAAGCGCTCGAAACGGTGCAGCGGCTGTTGCCGGTGCTGT
GCCAGGACCATGGCCTGACCCCGGACCAAGTGGTGGCTATCGCCAGCAACATTGGCGGCAAGCAAGCGCT
CGAAACGGTGCAGCGGCTGTTGCCGGTGCTGTGCCAGGACCATGGCCTGACCCCGGACCAAGTGGTGGCT
ATCGCCAGCAACGGTGGCGGCAAGCAAGCGCTCGAAACGGTGCAGCGGCTGTTGCCGGTGCTGTGCCAGG
ACCATGGCCTGACCCCGGACCAAGTGGTGGCTATCGCCAGCAACAATGGCGGCAAGCAAGCGCTCGAAAC
GGTGCAGCGGCTGTTGCCGGTGCTGTGCCAGGACCATGGCCTGACCCCGGACCAAGTGGTGGCTATCGAG
ACGTCTAGACCAGCCAGGACAGAAATGCCTCGACTTCGCTGCTACCCAAGGTTGCCGGGTGACGCACACC
GTGGAAACGGATGAAGGCACGAACCCAGTGGACATAAGCCTGTTCGGTTCGTAAGCTGTAATGCAAGTAG
CGTATGCGCTCACGCAACTGGTCCAGAACCTTGACCGAACGCAGCGGTGGTAACGGCGCAGTGGCGGTTT
TCATGGCTTGTTATGACTGTTTTTTTGGGGTACAGTCTATGCCTCGGGCATCCAAGCAGCAAGCGCGTTA
CGCCGTGGGTCGATGTTTGATGTTATGGAGCAGCAACGATGTTACGCAGCAGGGCAGTCGCCCTAAAACA
AAGTTAAACATTATGAGGGAAGCGGTGATCGCCGAAGTATCGACTCAACTATCAGA
